Addgene plasmid #204213: pLenti-tetON-NKX2-1-I207M -EF1a-TagRFP-2A-tet3G
Purpose: Doxycycline inducible lentiviral vector for human NKX2-1 (I207M) overexpression
Depositing lab: Emma Rawlins. Depositing organization: Gurdon Institute. Publication: Organoid modeling of human fetal lung alveolar development reveals mechanisms of cell fate patterning and neonatal respiratory disease. Lim K, Donovan APA, Tang W, Sun D, He P, Pett JP, Teichmann SA, Marioni JC, Meyer KB, Brand AH, Rawlins EL. Cell Stem Cell. 2023 Jan 5;30(1):20-37.e9. doi: 10.1016/j.stem.2022.11.013. Epub 2022 Dec 8. PubMed 36493780.
Backbone
  Vector backbone: pHAGE
  Backbone size w/o insert (bp): 8676
  Total vector size (bp): 9792
  Vector type: Mammalian Expression, Lentiviral
Growth in bacteria
  Bacterial resistance: Ampicillin, 100 μg/mL
  Growth temperature: 37°C
  Growth strain: NEB Stable
  Copy number: High Copy
Gene/Insert
  Gene/Insert name: NKX2-1 (alt name: TTF1)
  Species: H. sapiens (human)
  Insert size (bp): 1116
  Mutation: Point mutation on I207M
  GenBank ID: NM_001079668
  Entrez Gene: NKX2-1 (a.k.a. BCH, BHC, NK-2, NKX2.1, NKX2A, NMTC1, T/EBP, TEBP, TITF1, TTF-1, TTF1)
  Promoter: TetON
  Cloning method: Unknown
  Sequencing primers: 5′ ATGTCGATGAGTCCAAAGCACACG; 3′ TCACCAGGTCCGACCGTATAGC
Terms and licenses: Academic/Nonprofit Terms; Industry Terms: Not Available to Industry
How to cite: pLenti-tetON-NKX2-1-I207M -EF1a-TagRFP-2A-tet3G was a gift from Emma Rawlins (Addgene plasmid # 204213 ; http://n2t.net/addgene:204213 ; RRID:Addgene_204213)
