[The description below was written by a language model from this plasmid's Addgene catalogue record and pLannotate feature annotations shown in this document.]
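Description:
pLenti-tetON-NKX2-1-I207M-EF1a-TagRFP-2A-tet3G is an all-in-one, doxycycline-inducible lentiviral expression vector built on the pHAGE backbone, about 9.8 kb in total. It is propagated in E. coli as a high-copy plasmid using a ColE1/pUC-type origin and ampicillin resistance (β-lactamase). The lentiviral portion carries the usual HIV-1-derived cis elements: a truncated 5' LTR, the Ψ packaging signal with a partial gag sequence, the Rev response element for Rev-dependent export of the genomic RNA, the cPPT/CTS, and a ΔU3 self-inactivating 3' LTR. The viral proteins needed for packaging must therefore be supplied in trans.

Two expression units sit between the LTRs. The first is a TRE3G promoter driving the human NKX2-1 (TTF1) coding sequence, roughly 1.1 kb, with an I207M point mutation. It is followed by a rabbit β-globin polyadenylation signal. The second is a constitutive cassette in which an EF-1α core promoter, joined to an HTLV-1 LTR-derived segment, drives TagRFP and the Tet-On 3G transactivator. According to the construct name these are linked by a 2A peptide, although the 2A itself is not annotated in the feature table. A WPRE downstream enhances transcript expression. Transduced cells are thus marked by red fluorescence and constitutively produce the transactivator, which binds TRE3G only when doxycycline is present and switches on the mutant NKX2-1. No mammalian drug-selection marker is annotated, so TagRFP serves to identify transduced cells.

The stated purpose is inducible overexpression of the I207M variant of NKX2-1, a transcription factor involved in lung and thyroid differentiation. The associated work concerns human fetal lung alveolar organoid models and neonatal respiratory disease.
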