Features (pLannotate 1.2.2; 27 found; start..end, strand, type, name):
    747..802     +  polyA_signal   β-globin poly(A) signal: rabbit β-globin polyadenylation signal (Gil and Proudfoot, 1987)
   1006..1217    +  promoter       EF-1α core promoter: core promoter for human elongation factor EF-1α
   1230..1498    +  LTR            5' LTR (truncated): truncated 5' long terminal repeat (LTR) from human T-cell leukemia virus (HTLV) type 1
   1539..2249    +  CDS            TagRFP: monomeric derivative of red fluorescent protein from Entacmaea quadricolor (Merzlyak et al., 2007) mammalian codon-optimized
   2310..3056    +  CDS            Tet-On® 3G: modified rtTA protein that binds tightly to promoters containing the tet operator in the presence of doxycycline
   3069..3657    +  misc_feature   WPRE: woodchuck hepatitis virus posttranscriptional regulatory element
   3665..3730    +  CDS            nef (fragment): NEF_HV1Z2 - Experimental evidence at protein level: Swiss-Prot protein existence level 1. Extracellular Nef protein targets CD4(+) T-lymphocytes for apoptosis by interacting with CXCR4 surface receptors. From Human immunodeficiency virus type 1 group M subtype D (isolate Z2/CDC-Z34) (HIV-1).
   3732..3965    +  LTR            3' LTR (ΔU3): self-inactivating 3' long terminal repeat (LTR) from HIV-1
   4170..4274    +  promoter       AmpR promoter: bla
   4275..5135    +  CDS            AmpR: β-lactamase; bla; confers resistance to ampicillin, carbenicillin, and related antibiotics
   5306..5894    +  rep_origin     ori: high-copy-number ColE1/pMB1/pBR322/pUC origin of replication
   6077..6131    +  CDS            lacI (fragment): lac repressor; lacI; The lac repressor binds to the lac operator to inhibit transcription in E. coli. This inhibition can be relieved by adding lactose or isopropyl-β-D-thiogalactopyranoside (IPTG).
   6137..6230    +  rep_origin     SV40 ori (fragment): SV40 origin of replication
   6255..6292    +  CDS            lacI (fragment): lac repressor; lacI; The lac repressor binds to the lac operator to inhibit transcription in E. coli. This inhibition can be relieved by adding lactose or isopropyl-β-D-thiogalactopyranoside (IPTG).
   6305..6326    +  protein_bind   CAP binding site: CAP binding activates transcription in the presence of cAMP. E. coli catabolite activator protein
   6341..6371    +  promoter       lac promoter: promoter for the E. coli lac operon
   6379..6395    +  protein_bind   lac operator: The lac repressor binds to the lac operator to inhibit transcription in E. coli. This inhibition can be relieved by adding lactose or isopropyl-β-D-thiogalactopyranoside (IPTG). lac repressor encoded by lacI
   6429..6512    +  polyA_signal   SV40 poly(A) signal (fragment): SV40 polyadenylation signal
   6679..7008    +  CDS            nef (fragment): NEF_HV1BR - Experimental evidence at protein level: Swiss-Prot protein existence level 1. Extracellular Nef protein targets CD4(+) T-lymphocytes for apoptosis by interacting with CXCR4 surface receptors (PubMed:14990729). From Human immunodeficiency virus type 1 group M subtype B (isolate BRU/LAI) (HIV-1).
   7056..7313    +  LTR            5' LTR (truncated): truncated 5' long terminal repeat (LTR) from HIV-1
   7360..7485    +  misc_feature   HIV-1 Ψ: packaging signal of human immunodeficiency virus type 1
   7469..7807    +  CDS            HIV-1 gag (fragment): gag protein from human immunodeficiency virus 1; gag
   7982..8215    +  misc_feature   RRE: The Rev response element (RRE) of HIV-1 allows for Rev-dependent mRNA export from the nucleus to the cytoplasm.
   8592..8692    +  CDS            Rev (fragment): human immunodeficiency virus 1 (HIV-1) Rev protein; rev; enhances nuclear export of unspliced and incompletely spliced viral mRNAs
   8737..8854    +  misc_feature   cPPT/CTS: central polypurine tract and central termination sequence of HIV-1
   8921..9295    +  promoter       TRE3G promoter: 3rd-generation Tet-responsive promoter that can be activated by binding of Tet-On® 3G
   9350..668     +  CDS            NKX2-1 (across the origin): NKX21_HUMAN - Also known as NKX2A, TITF1, TTF1. Experimental evidence at protein level: Swiss-Prot protein existence level 1. Transcription factor that binds and activates the promoter of thyroid specific genes such as thyroglobulin, thyroperoxidase, and thyrotropin receptor. Crucial in the maintenance of the thyroid differentiation phenotype. May play a role in lung development and surfactant homeostasis. Forms a regulatory loop with GRHL2 that coordinates lung epithelial cell morphogenesis and differentiation. Activates the transcription of GNRHR and plays a role in enhancing the circadian o
>Addgene plasmid #204213 | pLenti-tetON-NKX2-1-I207M -EF1a-TagRFP-2A-tet3G | addgene full sequence | sequence record 405732 | Addgene NGS Result
TGAGCAAGAACATGGCCCCGCTGCCAAGCGCGCCGCGCAGGAAGCGCCGGGTGCTCTTCTCGCAGGCGCA
GGTGTACGAGCTGGAGCGACGCTTCAAGCAACAGAAGTACCTGTCGGCGCCGGAGCGCGAGCACCTGGCC
AGCATGATCCACCTGACGCCCACGCAGGTCAAGATGTGGTTCCAGAACCACCGCTACAAAATGAAGCGCC
AGGCCAAGGACAAGGCGGCGCAGCAGCAACTGCAGCAGGACAGCGGCGGCGGCGGGGGCGGCGGGGGCAC
CGGGTGCCCGCAGCAGCAACAGGCTCAGCAGCAGTCGCCGCGACGCGTGGCGGTGCCGGTCCTGGTGAAA
GACGGCAAACCGTGCCAGGCGGGTGCCCCCGCGCCGGGCGCCGCCAGCCTACAAGGCCACGCGCAGCAGC
AGGCGCAGCACCAGGCGCAGGCCGCGCAGGCGGCGGCAGCGGCCATCTCCGTGGGCAGCGGTGGCGCCGG
CCTTGGCGCACACCCGGGCCACCAGCCAGGCAGCGCAGGCCAGTCTCCGGACCTGGCGCACCACGCCGCC
AGCCCCGCGGCGCTGCAGGGCCAGGTATCCAGCCTGTCCCACCTGAACTCCTCGGGCTCGGACTACGGCA
CCATGTCCTGCTCCACCTTGCTATACGGTCGGACCTGGTGAGGCCGCCTAATCTTTTTCCCTCTGCCAAA
AATTATGGGGACATCATGAAGCCCCTTGAGCATCTGACTTCTGGCTAATAAAGGAAATTTATTTTCATTG
CAATAGTGTGTTGGAATTTTTTGTGTCTCTCACTCGGAAGGACATATGGGAGGGCAAATCATTTAAAACA
TCAGAATGAGTATTTGGTTTAGAGTTTGGCAACATATGCCCATATGCTGGCTGCCATGAACAAAGGTTGG
CTATAAAGAGGTCATCAGTATATGAAACAGCCCCCTGCTGTCCATTCCTTACATATGACTAGTAAGGATC
TGCGATCGCTCCGGTGCCCGTCAGTGGGCAGAGCGCACATCGCCCACAGTCCCCGAGAAGTTGGGGGGAG
GGGTCGGCAATTGAACGGGTGCCTAGAGAAGGTGGCGCGGGGTAAACTGGGAAAGTGATGTCGTGTACTG
GCTCCGCCTTTTTCCCGAGGGTGGGGGAGAACCGTATATAAGTGCAGTAGTCGCCGTGAACGTTCTTTTT
CGCAACGGGTTTGCCGCCAGAACACAGCTGAAGCTTCGAGGGGCTCGCATCTCTCCTTCACGCGCCCGCC
GCCCTACCTGAGGCCGCCATCCACGCCGGTTGAGTCGCGTTCTGCCGCCTCCCGCCTGTGGTGCCTCCTG
AACTGCGTCCGCCGTCTAGGTAAGTTTAAAGCTCAGGTCGAGACCGGGCCTTTGTCCGGCGCTCCCTTGG
AGCCTACCTAGACTCAGCCGGCTCTCCACGCTTTGCCTGACCCTGCTTGCTCAACTCTACGTCTTTGTTT
CGTTTTCTGTTCTGCGCCGTTACAGATCCAAGCTGTGACCGGCGCCTACACCTGCAGCCAACGCCACCAT
GGTGTCTAAGGGCGAAGAGCTGATTAAGGAGAACATGCACATGAAGCTGTACATGGAGGGCACCGTGAAC
AACCACCACTTCAAGTGCACATCCGAGGGCGAAGGCAAGCCCTACGAGGGCACCCAGACCATGAGAATCA
AGGTGGTCGAGGGCGGCCCTCTCCCCTTCGCCTTCGACATCCTGGCTACCAGCTTCATGTACGGCAGCAG
AACCTTCATCAACCACACCCAGGGCATCCCCGACTTCTTTAAGCAGTCCTTCCCTGAGGGCTTCACATGG
GAGAGAGTCACCACATACGAAGACGGGGGCGTGCTGACCGCTACCCAGGACACCAGCCTCCAGGACGGCT
GCCTCATCTACAACGTCAAGATCAGAGGGGTGAACTTCCCATCCAACGGCCCTGTGATGCAGAAGAAAAC
ACTCGGCTGGGAGGCCAACACCGAGATGCTGTACCCCGCTGACGGCGGCCTGGAAGGCAGAAGCGACATG
GCCCTGAAGCTCGTGGGCGGGGGCCACCTGATCTGCAACTTCAAGACCACATACAGATCCAAGAAACCCG
CTAAGAACCTCAAGATGCCCGGCGTCTACTATGTGGACCACAGACTGGAAAGAATCAAGGAGGCCGACAA
AGAGACCTACGTCGAGCAGCACGAGGTGGCTGTGGCCAGATACTGCGACCTCCCTAGCAAACTGGGGCAC
AAACTTAATGCTAGCGAGGGCAGAGGAAGTCTGCTAACATGCGGTGACGTCGAGGAGAATCCTGGCCCAA
TGTCTAGACTGGACAAGAGCAAAGTCATAAACTCTGCTCTGGAATTACTCAATGGAGTCGGTATCGAAGG
CCTGACGACAAGGAAACTCGCTCAAAAGCTGGGAGTTGAGCAGCCTACCCTGTACTGGCACGTGAAGAAC
AAGCGGGCCCTGCTCGATGCCCTGCCAATCGAGATGCTGGACAGGCATCATACCCACTCCTGCCCCCTGG
AAGGCGAGTCATGGCAAGACTTTCTGCGGAACAACGCCAAGTCATACCGCTGTGCTCTCCTCTCACATCG
CGACGGGGCTAAAGTGCATCTCGGCACCCGCCCAACAGAGAAACAGTACGAAACCCTGGAAAATCAGCTC
GCGTTCCTGTGTCAGCAAGGCTTCTCCCTGGAGAACGCACTGTACGCTCTGTCCGCCGTGGGCCACTTTA
CACTGGGCTGCGTATTGGAGGAACAGGAGCATCAAGTAGCAAAAGAGGAAAGAGAGACACCTACCACCGA
TTCTATGCCCCCACTTCTGAAACAAGCAATTGAGCTGTTCGACCGGCAGGGAGCCGAACCTGCCTTCCTT
TTCGGCCTGGAACTAATCATATGTGGCCTGGAGAAACAGCTAAAGTGCGAAAGCGGCGGGCCGACCGACG
CCCTTGACGATTTTGACTTAGACATGCTCCCAGCCGATGCCCTTGACGACTTTGACCTTGATATGCTGCC
TGCTGACGCTCTTGACGATTTTGACCTTGACATGCTCCCCGGGTAAGTCGACGATCCTAATCAACCTCTG
GATTACAAAATTTGTGAAAGATTGACTGGTATTCTTAACTATGTTGCTCCTTTTACGCTATGTGGATACG
CTGCTTTAATGCCTTTGTATCATGCTATTGCTTCCCGTATGGCTTTCATTTTCTCCTCCTTGTATAAATC
CTGGTTGCTGTCTCTTTATGAGGAGTTGTGGCCCGTTGTCAGGCAACGTGGCGTGGTGTGCACTGTGTTT
GCTGACGCAACCCCCACTGGTTGGGGCATTGCCACCACCTGTCAGCTCCTTTCCGGGACTTTCGCTTTCC
CCCTCCCTATTGCCACGGCGGAACTCATCGCCGCCTGCCTTGCCCGCTGCTGGACAGGGGCTCGGCTGTT
GGGCACTGACAATTCCGTGGTGTTGTCGGGGAAATCATCGTCCTTTCCTTGGCTGCTCGCCTGTGTTGCC
ACCTGGATTCTGCGCGGGACGTCCTTCTGCTACGTCCCTTCGGCCCTCAATCCAGCGGACCTTCCTTCCC
GCGGCCTGCTGCCGGCTCTGCGGCCTCTTCCGCGTCTTCGCCTTCGCCCTCAGACGAGTCGGATCTCCCT
TTGGGCCGCCTCCCCGCCTGAGATCCTTTAAGACCAATGACTTACAAGGCAGCTGTAGATCTTAGCCACT
TTTTAAAAGAAAAGGGGGGACTGGAAGGGCTAATTCACTCCCAACGAAGACAAGATCTGCTTTTTGCTTG
TACTGGGTCTCTCTGGTTAGACCAGATCTGAGCCTGGGAGCTCTCTGGCTAACTAGGGAACCCACTGCTT
AAGCCTCAATAAAGCTTGCCTTGAGTGCTTCAAGTAGTGTGTGCCCGTCTGTTGTGTGACTCTGGTAACT
AGAGATCCCTCAGACCCTTTTAGTCAGTGTGGAAAATCTCTAGCAGTAGTAGTTCATGTCATCTTATTAT
TCAGTATTTATAACTTGCAAAGAAATGAATATCAGAGAGTGAGAGGCCCGGGTTAATTAAGGAAAGGGCT
AGATCATTCTTGAAGACGAAAGGGCCTCGTGATACGCCTATTTTTATAGGTTAATGTCATGATAATAATG
GTTTCTTAGACGTCAGGTGGCACTTTTCGGGGAAATGTGCGCGGAACCCCTATTTGTTTATTTTTCTAAA
TACATTCAAATATGTATCCGCTCATGAGACAATAACCCTGATAAATGCTTCAATAATATTGAAAAAGGAA
GAGTATGAGTATTCAACATTTCCGTGTCGCCCTTATTCCCTTTTTTGCGGCATTTTGCCTTCCTGTTTTT
GCTCACCCAGAAACGCTGGTGAAAGTAAAAGATGCTGAAGATCAGTTGGGTGCACGAGTGGGTTACATCG
AACTGGATCTCAACAGCGGTAAGATCCTTGAGAGTTTTCGCCCCGAAGAACGTTTTCCAATGATGAGCAC
TTTTAAAGTTCTGCTATGTGGCGCGGTATTATCCCGTGTTGACGCCGGGCAAGAGCAACTCGGTCGCCGC
ATACACTATTCTCAGAATGACTTGGTTGAGTACTCACCAGTCACAGAAAAGCATCTTACGGATGGCATGA
CAGTAAGAGAATTATGCAGTGCTGCCATAACCATGAGTGATAACACTGCGGCCAACTTACTTCTGACAAC
GATCGGAGGACCGAAGGAGCTAACCGCTTTTTTGCACAACATGGGGGATCATGTAACTCGCCTTGATCGT
TGGGAACCGGAGCTGAATGAAGCCATACCAAACGACGAGCGTGACACCACGATGCCTGTAGCAATGGCAA
CAACGTTGCGCAAACTATTAACTGGCGAACTACTTACTCTAGCTTCCCGGCAACAATTAATAGACTGGAT
GGAGGCGGATAAAGTTGCAGGACCACTTCTGCGCTCGGCCCTTCCGGCTGGCTGGTTTATTGCTGATAAA
TCTGGAGCCGGTGAGCGTGGGTCTCGCGGTATCATTGCAGCACTGGGGCCAGATGGTAAGCCCTCCCGTA
TCGTAGTTATCTACACGACGGGGAGTCAGGCAACTATGGATGAACGAAATAGACAGATCGCTGAGATAGG
TGCCTCACTGATTAAGCATTGGTAACTGTCAGACCAAGTTTACTCATATATACTTTAGATTGATTTAAAA
CTTCATTTTTAATTTAAAAGGATCTAGGTGAAGATCCTTTTTGATAATCTCATGACCAAAATCCCTTAAC
GTGAGTTTTCGTTCCACTGAGCGTCAGACCCCGTAGAAAAGATCAAAGGATCTTCTTGAGATCCTTTTTT
TCTGCGCGTAATCTGCTGCTTGCAAACAAAAAAACCACCGCTACCAGCGGTGGTTTGTTTGCCGGATCAA
GAGCTACCAACTCTTTTTCCGAAGGTAACTGGCTTCAGCAGAGCGCAGATACCAAATACTGTTCTTCTAG
TGTAGCCGTAGTTAGGCCACCACTTCAAGAACTCTGTAGCACCGCCTACATACCTCGCTCTGCTAATCCT
GTTACCAGTGGCTGCTGCCAGTGGCGATAAGTCGTGTCTTACCGGGTTGGACTCAAGACGATAGTTACCG
GATAAGGCGCAGCGGTCGGGCTGAACGGGGGGTTCGTGCACACAGCCCAGCTTGGAGCGAACGACCTACA
CCGAACTGAGATACCTACAGCGTGAGCTATGAGAAAGCGCCACGCTTCCCGAAGGGAGAAAGGCGGACAG
GTATCCGGTAAGCGGCAGGGTCGGAACAGGAGAGCGCACGAGGGAGCTTCCAGGGGGAAACGCCTGGTAT
CTTTATAGTCCTGTCGGGTTTCGCCACCTCTGACTTGAGCGTCGATTTTTGTGATGCTCGTCAGGGGGGC
GGAGCCTATGGAAAAACGCCAGCAACGCGGCCTTTTTACGGTTCCTGGCCTTTTGCTGGCCTTTTGCTCA
CATGTTCTTTCCTGCGTTATCCCCTGATTCTGTGGATAACCGTATTACCGCCTTTGAGTGAGCTGATACC
GCTCGCCGCAGCCGAACGACCGAGCGCAGCGAGTCAGTGAGCGAGGAAGCGGAAGAGCGCCCAATACGCA
AACCGCCTCTCCCCGCGCGTTGGCCGATTCATTAATGCAGCAAGCTCATGGCTGACTAATTTTTTTTATT
TATGCAGAGGCCGAGGCCGCCTCGGCCTCTGAGCTATTCCAGAAGTAGTGAGGAGGCTTTTTTGGAGGCC
TAGGCTTTTGCAAAAAGCTCCCCGTGGCACGACAGGTTTCCCGACTGGAAAGCGGGCAGTGAGCGCAACG
CAATTAATGTGAGTTAGCTCACTCATTAGGCACCCCAGGCTTTACACTTTATGCTTCCGGCTCGTATGTT
GTGTGGAATTGTGAGCGGATAACAATTTCACACAGGAAACAGCTATGACATGATTACGAATTTCACAAAT
AAAGCATTTTTTTCACTGCATTCTAGTTGTGGTTTGTCCAAACTCATCAATGTATCTTATCATGTCTGGA
TCAACTGGATAACTCAAGCTAACCAAAATCATCCCAAACTTCCCACCCCATACCCTATTACCACTGCCAA
TTACCTGTGGTTTCATTTACTCTAAACCTGTGATTCCTCTGAATTATTTTCATTTTAAAGAAATTGTATT
TGTTAAATATGTACTACAAACTTAGTAGTTGGAAGGGCTAATTCACTCCCAAAGAAGACAAGATATCCTT
GATCTGTGGATCTACCACACACAAGGCTACTTCCCTGATTAGCAGAACTACACACCAGGGCCAGGGGTCA
GATATCCACTGACCTTTGGATGGTGCTACAAGCTAGTACCAGTTGAGCCAGATAAGGTAGAAGAGGCCAA
TAAAGGAGAGAACACCAGCTTGTTACACCCTGTGAGCCTGCATGGGATGGATGACCCGGAGAGAGAAGTG
TTAGAGTGGAGGTTTGACAGCCGCCTAGCATTTCATCACGTGGCCCGAGAGCTGCATCCGGAGTACTTCA
AGAACTGCTGATATCGAGCTTGCTACAAGGGACTTTCCGCTGGGGACTTTCCAGGGAGGCGTGGCCTGGG
CGGGACTGGGGAGTGGCGAGCCCTCAGATCCTGCATATAAGCAGCTGCTTTTTGCCTGTACTGGGTCTCT
CTGGTTAGACCAGATCTGAGCCTGGGAGCTCTCTGGCTAACTAGGGAACCCACTGCTTAAGCCTCAATAA
AGCTTGCCTTGAGTGCTTCAAGTAGTGTGTGCCCGTCTGTTGTGTGACTCTGGTAACTAGAGATCCCTCA
GACCCTTTTAGTCAGTGTGGAAAATCTCTAGCAGTGGCGCCCGAACAGGGACTTGAAAGCGAAAGGGAAA
CCAGAGGAGCTCTCTCGACGCAGGACTCGGCTTGCTGAAGCGCGCACGGCAAGAGGCGAGGGGCGGCGAC
TGGTGAGTACGCCAAAAATTTTGACTAGCGGAGGCTAGAAGGAGAGAGATGGGTGCGAGAGCGTCAGTAT
TAAGCGGGGGAGAATTAGATCGCGATGGGAAAAAATTCGGTTAAGGCCAGGGGGAAAGAAAAAATATAAA
TTAAAACATATAGTATGGGCAAGCAGGGAGCTAGAACGATTCGCAGTTAATCCTGGCCTGTTAGAAACAT
CAGAAGGCTGTAGACAAATACTGGGACAGCTACAACCATCCCTTCAGACAGGATCAGAAGAACTTAGATC
ATTATATAATACAGTAGCAACCCTCTATTGTGTGCATCAAAGGATAGAGATAAAAGACACCAAGGAAGCT
TTAGACAAGATAGAGGAAGAGCAAAACAAAAGTAAGACCACCGCACAGCAAGCGGCCGGCCGCTGATCTT
CAGACCTGGAGGAGGAGATATGAGGGACAATTGGAGAAGTGAATTATATAAATATAAAGTAGTAAAAATT
GAACCATTAGGAGTAGCACCCACCAAGGCAAAGAGAAGAGTGGTGCAGAGAGAAAAAAGAGCAGTGGGAA
TAGGAGCTTTGTTCCTTGGGTTCTTGGGAGCAGCAGGAAGCACTATGGGCGCAGCGTCAATGACGCTGAC
GGTACAGGCCAGACAATTATTGTCTGGTATAGTGCAGCAGCAGAACAATTTGCTGAGGGCTATTGAGGCG
CAACAGCATCTGTTGCAACTCACAGTCTGGGGCATCAAGCAGCTCCAGGCAAGAATCCTGGCTGTGGAAA
GATACCTAAAGGATCAACAGCTCCTGGGGATTTGGGGTTGCTCTGGAAAACTCATTTGCACCACTGCTGT
GCCTTGGAATGCTAGTTGGAGTAATAAATCTCTGGAACAGATTTGGAATCACACGACCTGGATGGAGTGG
GACAGAGAAATTAACAATTACACAAGCTTAATACACTCCTTAATTGAAGAATCGCAAAACCAGCAAGAAA
AGAATGAACAAGAATTATTGGAATTAGATAAATGGGCAAGTTTGTGGAATTGGTTTAACATAACAAATTG
GCTGTGGTATATAAAATTATTCATAATGATAGTAGGAGGCTTGGTAGGTTTAAGAATAGTTTTTGCTGTA
CTTTCTATAGTGAATAGAGTTAGGCAGGGATATTCACCATTATCGTTTCAGACCCACCTCCCAACCCCGA
GGGGACCCGACAGGCCCGAAGGAATAGAAGAAGAAGGTGGAGAGAGAGACAGAGACAGATCCATTCGATT
AGTGAACGGATCTCGACGGTATCGCCGAATTCACAAATGGCAGTATTCATCCACAATTTTAAAAGAAAAG
GGGGGATTGGGGGGTACAGTGCAGGGGAAAGAATAGTAGACATAATAGCAACAGACATACAAACTAAAGA
ATTACAAAAACAAATTACAAAAATTCAAAATTTTCGGGTTTATTACAGGGACAGCAGAGATCCAGTTTGG
ACTAGACCGGTGGCCTCCACGGCCACTAGATTACTCCCTATCAGTGATAGAGAACGTATGAAGAGTTTAC
TCCCTATCAGTGATAGAGAACGTATGCAGACTTTACTCCCTATCAGTGATAGAGAACGTATAAGGAGTTT
ACTCCCTATCAGTGATAGAGAACGTATGACCAGTTTACTCCCTATCAGTGATAGAGAACGTATCTACAGT
TTACTCCCTATCAGTGATAGAGAACGTATATCCAGTTTACTCCCTATCAGTGATAGAGAACGTATAAGCT
TTAGGCGTGTACGGTGGGCGCCTATAAAAGCAGAGCTCGTTTAGTGAACCGTCAGATCGCCTGGAGCAAT
TCCACAACACTTTTGTCTTATACCAACTTTCCGTACCACTTCCTACCCTCGTAAAGAAGTTCCTATTCCG
AAGTTCCTATTCTTCAAAAGGTATAGGAACTTCGCTCGAATGTCGATGAGTCCAAAGCACACGACTCCGT
TCTCAGTGTCTGACATCTTGAGTCCCCTGGAGGAAAGCTACAAGAAAGTGGGCATGGAGGGCGGCGGCCT
CGGGGCTCCGCTGGCGGCGTACAGGCAGGGCCAGGCGGCACCGCCAACAGCGGCCATGCAGCAGCACGCC
GTGGGGCACCACGGCGCCGTCACCGCCGCCTACCACATGACGGCGGCGGGGGTGCCCCAGCTCTCGCACT
CCGCCGTGGGGGGCTACTGCAACGGCAACCTGGGCAACATGAGCGAGCTGCCGCCGTACCAGGACACCAT
GAGGAACAGCGCCTCTGGCCCCGGATGGTACGGCGCCAACCCAGACCCGCGCTTCCCCGCCATCTCCCGC
TTCATGGGCCCGGCGAGCGGCATGAACATGAGCGGCATGGGCGGCCTGGGCTCGCTGGGGGACG
